>Addgene plasmid #64834 | pLVX-IRES-tdTomato-FlagAkt2W80A | addgene partial sequence | sequence record 112302 | CMV-F 5'-CGCAAATGGGCGGTAGGCGTG-3'
GAGCTCGTTTAGTGAACCGTCAGATCGCCTGGAGACGCCATCCACGCTGTTTTGACCTCCATAGAAGACA
CCGACTCTACTAGAGGATCTATTTCCGGTGAATTCATGGACTACAAAGACCATGACGGTGATTATAAAGA
TCATGACATCGATTACAAGGATGACGATGACAAGCTTATGAATGAGGTATCTGTCATCAAAGAAGGCTGG
CTCCACAAACGTGGTGAATACATCAAGACCTGGAGGCCACGGTACTTCCTTCTGAAGAGTGATGGATCTT
TCATTGGGTATAAGGAGAGGCCCGAGGCCCCTGACCAGACCTTACCCCCCCTGAACAATTTCTCTGTAGC
AGAATGCCAGCTGATGAAGACTGAGAGGCCACGACCCAACACCTTTGTCATACGCTGCCTGCAGGCCACC
ACAGTCATCGAGAGGACCTTCCATGTAGACTCTCCAGATGAGAGGGAAGAGTGGATGCGG
