>Addgene plasmid #64834 | pLVX-IRES-tdTomato-FlagAkt2W80A | addgene partial sequence | sequence record 112303 | mCherryseq-R 5'-cctcctcgcccttgctcaccat-3'
GTCCCCGTGGTTCGGGGGGCCTAGACGTTTTTTAACCTCGACTAAACACATGTAAAGCATGTGCACCGAG
GCCCCAGATCAGATCCCATACAATGGGGTACCTTCTGGGCATCCTTCAGCCCCTTGTTGAATACGCTTGA
GGTGAGCCATTTGACTCTTTCCACAACTATCCAACTCACAACGTGGCACTGGGGTTGTGCCGCCTTTGCA
GGTGTATCTTATACACGTGGCTTTTGGCCGCAGAGGCACCTGTCGCCAGGTGGGGGGTTCCGCTGCCTGC
AAAGGGTCGCTACAGACGTTGTTTGTCTTCAAGAAGCTTCCAGAGGAACTGCTTCCTTCACGACATTCAA
CAGACCTTGCATTCCTTTGGCGAGAGGGGAAAGACCCCTAGGAATGCTCGTCAAGAAGACAGGGCCAGGT
TTCCGGGCCCTCACATTGCCAAAAGACGGCAATATGGTGGAAAATAACATATAGACAAACGCACACCGGC
CTTATTCCAAGCGGCTTCGGCCAGTAACGTTAGGGGGGGGGGAGGGAG
