[The description below was written by a language model from this plasmid's Addgene catalogue record.]
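Description:
pLVX-IRES-tdTomato-FlagAkt2W80A is a lentiviral mammalian expression plasmid of about 10.4 kb, built on the pLVX-IRES-tdTomato backbone. It is propagated in bacteria under ampicillin selection, and the record lists a recombination-deficient strain as the growth host, as is common for lentiviral vectors whose repeated LTR sequences can be unstable. No feature table accompanies the record, so the origin of replication, LTRs, packaging signal and other backbone elements are not itemised here, and the copy number is listed as unknown.

The insert is a roughly 1.5 kb mouse Akt2 (PKBbeta) cDNA cloned between EcoRI and BamHI sites, both of which are retained. It carries an N-terminal 3xFlag tag for detection or immunoprecipitation, and a point mutation changing tryptophan 80 to alanine. Expression is driven by the CMV promoter. As the backbone name indicates, the Akt2 coding sequence is followed by an IRES and tdTomato. A single bicistronic transcript should therefore yield both the tagged kinase and a separate red fluorescent protein, allowing transduced cells to be identified or sorted by fluorescence.

According to the record, the W80A substitution makes Akt2 resistant to the Akt inhibitor MK-2206. The associated work concerns a model system for dissecting isoform-specific Akt signalling in adipocytes. This suggests the construct is used to express a drug-resistant Akt2 in cells treated with MK-2206, so that endogenous Akt isoforms are inhibited and signalling can be attributed to the introduced isoform.
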