Addgene plasmid #64834: pLVX-IRES-tdTomato-FlagAkt2W80A
Purpose: cDNA of Akt2 with point mutation from Trp to Ala at position 80. This mutation confers resistance to MK-2206 drug.
Depositing lab: Eva Gonzalez. Depositing organization: Cornell University. Publication: Development of a new model system to dissect isoform specific Akt signaling in adipocytes. Kajno E, McGraw TE, Gonzalez E. Biochem J. 2015 Apr 9. 10.1042/BJ20150191 PubMed 25856301.
Backbone
  Vector backbone: pLVX-IRES-tdTomato
  Backbone size w/o insert (bp): 8892
  Total vector size (bp): 10407
  Vector type: Mammalian Expression, Lentiviral
Growth in bacteria
  Bacterial resistance: Ampicillin, 100 μg/mL
  Growth temperature: 37°C
  Growth strain: Stbl3
  Copy number: Unknown
Gene/Insert
  Gene/Insert name: Akt2 (alt name: PKBbeta, thymoma viral proto-oncogene 2)
  Species: M. musculus (mouse)
  Insert size (bp): 1515
  Mutation: Point mutation Trp 80 to Ala
  GenBank ID: NM_007434.3
  Entrez Gene: Akt2 (a.k.a. 2410016A19Rik, PKB, PKBbeta)
  Promoter: CMV
  Tag / fusion protein: 3xFlag (N terminal on insert)
  Cloning method: Restriction Enzyme; 5′ cloning site EcoRI (not destroyed); 3′ cloning site BamHI (not destroyed)
  Sequencing primers: 5′ GACCTCCATAGAAGACACCGACT; 3′ GCCTTATTCCAAGCGGCTTCG
Terms and licenses: Academic/Nonprofit Terms; Industry Terms: Not Available to Industry
How to cite: pLVX-IRES-tdTomato-FlagAkt2W80A was a gift from Eva Gonzalez (Addgene plasmid # 64834 ; http://n2t.net/addgene:64834 ; RRID:Addgene_64834)
